Addgene plasmid #138520: pMR-A-6
Purpose: P3d
Depositing lab: David Liu. Depositing organization: Broad Institute. Publication: Phage-assisted evolution of an adenine base editor with improved Cas domain compatibility and activity. Richter MF, Zhao KT, Eton E, Lapinaite A, Newby GA, Thuronyi BW, Wilson C, Koblan LW, Zeng J, Bauer DE, Doudna JA, Liu DR. Nat Biotechnol. 2020 Jul;38(7):883-891. doi: 10.1038/s41587-020-0453-z. Epub 2020 Mar 16. PubMed 32433547.
Backbone
  Vector backbone: pCMV with a BR322 origin
  Vector type: Synthetic Biology
Growth in bacteria
  Bacterial resistance: Spectinomycin, 50 μg/mL
  Growth temperature: 37°C
  Growth strain: DH5alpha
  Copy number: Unknown
Gene/Insert
  Gene/Insert name: T7-RNAP
  Species: Other
  Cloning method: Unknown
Terms and licenses: Academic/Nonprofit Terms; Industry Terms: Not Available to Industry
How to cite: pMR-A-6 was a gift from David Liu (Addgene plasmid # 138520 ; http://n2t.net/addgene:138520 ; RRID:Addgene_138520)
