[The description below was written by a language model from this plasmid's Addgene catalogue record and pLannotate feature annotations shown in this document.]
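Description:
pMR-A-6 is a 5,188 nt bacterial plasmid catalogued as a synthetic biology vector, with "P3d" as its only stated purpose. This appears to be the plasmid's label within the selection circuit of the associated work on phage-assisted evolution of an adenine base editor, but the record does not spell out its specific role. The backbone is listed as "pCMV with a BR322 origin". No CMV promoter or other mammalian element is annotated, so everything detected points to use in E. coli. Replication depends on a ColE1/pMB1/pBR322-type origin that spans the numbering start. It is accompanied by the pBR322 bom (basis of mobility) region and the rop gene, whose product holds copy number down, although the catalogue gives copy number as unknown. Selection is by spectinomycin, through the aadA (SmR) aminoglycoside adenylyltransferase gene, which is driven by a fragment of the AmpR (bla) promoter.

The payload is the bacteriophage T7 RNA polymerase coding sequence, a highly processive single-subunit polymerase that transcribes only from its own cognate promoters. Upstream of it lie an rrnB T1 terminator, which probably insulates the cassette from read-through transcription, and short matches to mbeC and sspB. These are small fragments and may be backbone remnants or annotation artefacts rather than functional genes. The table annotates no promoter for the polymerase gene, so how its expression or activity is controlled is not stated. In circuits of this kind, T7 RNA polymerase commonly links a desired activity to transcription of a downstream gene. Whether this copy carries mutations that base editing must correct cannot be determined from the fields given.
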