Features (pLannotate 1.2.2; 9 found; start..end, strand, type, name):
    586..726     -  misc_feature   bom: basis of mobility region from pBR322
    828..1019    -  CDS            rop: Rop protein, which maintains plasmids at low copy number; rop
   1060..1116    +  CDS            mbeC (fragment): MBEC_ECOLX - Experimental evidence at protein level: Swiss-Prot protein existence level 1. Required for efficient mobilization of ColE1 plasmid and is thus essential to promote the specific transfer of the plasmid during conjugation. Probably functions by inducing DNA bending, helping the MbeA relaxase to melt the DNA around the nic site and cleave the phosphodiester bond. Binds specifically double-stranded DNA (dsDNA) containing the ColE1 oriT but does not recognize the inverted repeat (IR). From Escherichia coli.
   1130..1174    +  terminator     rrnB T1 terminator: transcription terminator T1 from the E. coli rrnB gene
   1193..1258    +  CDS            sspB (fragment): SSPB_ECOLI - Experimental evidence at protein level: Swiss-Prot protein existence level 1. Also stimulates degradation of the N-terminus of RseA (residues 1-108, alone or in complex with sigma-E) by ClpX-ClpP in a non-ssrA-mediated fashion. From Escherichia coli (strain K12).
   1388..4036    +  CDS            RPOL_BPT7: Experimental evidence at protein level: Swiss-Prot protein existence level 1. Highly processive DNA-dependent RNA polymerase that catalyzes the transcription of class II and class III viral genes. Recognizes a specific promoter sequence and enters first into an 'abortive phase' where very short transcripts are synthesized and released before proceeding to the processive transcription of long RNA chains. Unwinds the double-stranded DNA to expose the coding strand for templating. Participates in the initiation of viral DNA replication presumably by making primers accessible to the DNA polymerase
   4109..4900    -  CDS            SmR: aminoglycoside adenylyltransferase (Murphy, 1985); aadA; confers resistance to spectinomycin and streptomycin
   4901..4986    -  promoter       AmpR promoter (fragment): bla
   5000..400     +  rep_origin     ori (across the origin): high-copy-number ColE1/pMB1/pBR322/pUC origin of replication
>Addgene plasmid #138520 | pMR-A-6 | addgene full sequence | sequence record 292211 | Addgene NGS Result
TGTAGCACCGCCTACATACCTCGCTCTGCTAATCCTGTTACCAGTGGCTGCTGCCAGTGGCGATAAGTCG
TGTCTTACCGGGTTGGACTCAAGACGATAGTTACCGGATAAGGCGCAGCGGTCGGGCTGAACGGGGGGTT
CGTGCACACAGCCCAGCTTGGAGCGAACGACCTACACCGAACTGAGATACCTACAGCGTGAGCTATGAGA
AAGCGCCACGCTTCCCGAAGGGAGAAAGGCGGACAGGTATCCGGTAAGCGGCAGGGTCGGAACAGGAGAG
CGCACGAGGGAGCTTCCAGGGGGAAACGCCTGGTATCTTTATAGTCCTGTCGGGTTTCGCCACCTCTGAC
TTGAGCGTCGATTTTTGTGATGCTCGTCAGGGGGGCGGAGCCTATGGAAAAACGCCAGCAACGCGGCCTT
TTTACGGTTCCTGGCCTTTTGCTGGCCTTTTGCTCACATGTTCTTTCCTGCGTTATCCCCTGATTCTGTG
GATAACCGTATTACCGCCTTTGAGTGAGCTGATACCGCTCGCCGCAGCCGAACGACCGAGCGCAGCGAGT
CAGTGAGCGAGGAAGCGGATGAGCGCCTGATGCGGTATTTTCTCCTTACGCATCTGTGCGGTATTTCACA
CCGCATATGGTGCACTCTCAGTACAATCTGCTCTGATGCCGCATAGTTAAGCCAGTATACACTCCGCTAT
CGCTACGTGACTGGGTCATGGCTGCGCCCCGACACCCGCCAACACCCGCTGACGCGCCCTGACGGGCTTG
TCTGCTCCCGGCATCCGCTTACAGACAAGCTGTGACCGTCTCCGGGAGCTGCATGTGTCAGAGGTTTTCA
CCGTCATCACCGAAACGCGCGAGGCAGCTGCGGTAAAGCTCATCAGCGTGGTCGTGAAGCGATTCACAGA
TGTCTGCCTGTTCATCCGCGTCCAGCTCGTTGAGTTTCTCCAGAAGCGTTAATGTCTGGCTTCTGATAAA
GCGGGCCATGTTAAGGGCGGTTTTTTCCTGTTTGGTCACTGATGCCTCCGTGTAAGGGGGATTTCTGTTC
ATGGGGGTAATGATACCGATGAAACGAGAGAGGATGCTCACGATACGGGTTACTGATGATGAACAAGAGG
ACATCCGGTCAAATAAAACGAAAGGCTCAGTCGAAAGACTGGGCCTTTCGTTTTGCTGAGGAGACTTAGG
GACTCTCACAGCTAACACCACGTCGTCCCTATCTGCTGCCCTAGGTCTATGAGTGGTTGCTGGATAACTT
TACGGGCATGCATAAGGCTCGTAGGCTATATTCAGGGAGACCACAACGGTTTCCCTCTACAAATAATTTT
GTTTAACTTTTACTAGAGTGGGACCCTACCTGCAGGTGCAGTAAGGAGGAAAAAAAAATGAACACGATTA
ACATCGCTAAGAACGACTTCTCTGACATCGAACTGGCTGCTATCCCGTTCAACACTCTGGCTGACCATTA
CGGTGAGCGTTTAGCTCGCGAACAGTTGGCCCTTGAGCATGAGTCTTACGAGATGGGTGAAGCACGCTTC
CGCAAGATGTTTGAGTGATAACTTAAAGCTGGTGAGGTTGCGGATAACGCTGCCGCCAAGCCTCTCATCA
CTACCCTACTCCCTAAGATGATTGCACGCATCAACGACTGGTTTGAGGAAGTGAAAGCTAAGCGCGGCAA
GCGCCCGACAGCCTTCCAGTTCCTGCAAGAAATCAAGCCGGAAGCCGTAGCGTACATCACCATTAAGACC
ACTCTGGCTTGCCTAACCAGTGCTGACAATACAACCGTTCAGGCTGTAGCAAGCGCAATCGGTCGGGCCA
TTGAGGACGAGGCTCGCTTCGGTCGTATCCGTGACCTTAAAGCTAAGCACTTCAAGAAAAACGTTGAGGA
ACAACTCAACAAGCGCGTAGGGCACGTCTACAAGAAAGCATTTATGCAAGTTGTCGAGGCTGACATGCTC
TCTAAGGGTCTACTCGGTGGCGAGGCGTGGTCTTCGTGGCATAAGGAAGACTCTATTCATGTAGGAGTAC
GCTGCATCGAGATGCTCATTGAGTCAACCGGAATGGTTAGCTTACACCGCCAAAATGCTGGCGTAGTAGG
TCAAGACTCTGAGACTATCGAACTCGCACCTGAATACGCTGAGGCTATCGCAACCCGTGCAGGTGCGCTG
GCTGGCATCTCTCCGATGTTCCAACCTTGCGTAGTTCCTCCTAAGCCGTGGACTGGCATTACTGGTGGTG
GCTATTGGGCTAACGGTCGTCGTCCTCTGGCGCTGGTGCGTACTCACAGTAAGAAAGCACTGATGCGCTA
CGAAGACGTTTACATGCCTGAGGTGTACAAAGCGATTAACATTGCGCAAAACACCGCATGGAAAATCAAC
AAGAAAGTCCTAGCGGTCGCCAACGTAATCACCAAGTGGAAGCATTGTCCGGTCGAGGACATCCCTGCGA
TTGAGCGTGAAGAACTCCCGATGAAACCGGAAGACATCGACATGAATCCTGAGGCTCTCACCGCGTGGAA
ACGTGCTGCCGCTGCTGTGTACCGCAAGGACAAGGCTCGCAAGTCTCGCCGTATCAGCCTTGAGTTCATG
CTTGAGCAAGCCAATAAGTTTGCTAACCATAAGGCCATCTGGTTCCCTTACAACATGGACTGGCGCGGTC
GTGTTTACGCTGTGTCAATGTTCAACCCGCAAGGTAACGATATGACCAAAGGACTGCTTACGCTGGCGAA
AGGTAAACCAATCGGTAAGGAAGGTTACTACTGGCTGAAAATCCACGGTGCAAACTGTGCGGGTGTCGAT
AAGGTTCCGTTCCCTGAGCGCATCAAGTTCATTGAGGAAAACCACGAGAACATCATGGCTTGCGCTAAGT
CTCCACTGGAGAACACTTGGTGGGCTGAGCAAGATTCTCCGTTCTGCTTCCTTGCGTTCTGCTTTGAGTA
CGCTGGGGTACAGCACCACGGCCTGAGCTATAACTGCTCCCTTCCGCTGGCGTTTGACGGGTCTTGCTCT
GGCATCCAGCACTTCTCCGCGATGCTCCGAGATGAGGTAGGTGGTCGCGCGGTTAACTTGCTTCCTAGTG
AAACCGTTCAGGACATCTACGGGATTGTTGCTAAGAAAGTCAACGAGATTCTACAAGCAGACGCAATCAA
TGGGACCGATAACGAAGTAGTTACCGTGACCGATGAGAACACTGGTGAAATCTCTGAGAAAGTCAAGCTG
GGCACTAAGGCACTGGCTGGTCAATGGCTGGCTTACGGTGTTACTCGCAGTGTGACTAAGCGTTCAGTCA
TGACGCTGGCTTACGGGTCCAAAGAGTTCGGCTTCCGTCAACAAGTGCTGGAAGATACCATTCAGCCAGC
TATTGATTCCGGCAAGGGTCTGATGTTCACTCAGCCGAATCAGGCTGCTGGATACATGGCTAAGCTGATT
TGGGAATCTGTGAGCGTGACGGTGGTAGCTGCGGTTGAAGCAATGAACTGGCTTAAGTCTGCTGCTAAGC
TGCTGGCTGCTGAGGTCAAAGATAAGAAGACTGGAGAGATTCTTCGCAAGCGTTGCGCTGTGCATTGGGT
AACTCCTGATGGTTTCCCTGTGTGGCAGGAATACAAGAAGCCTATTCAGACGCGCTTGAACCTGATGTTC
CTCGGTCAGTTCCGCTTACAGCCTACCATTAACACCAACAAAGATAGCGAGATTGATGCACACAAACAGG
AGTCTGGTATCGCTCCTAACTTTGTACACAGCCAAGACGGTAGCCACCTTCGTAAGACTGTAGTGTGGGC
ACACGAGAAGTACGGTATCGAATCTTTTGCACTGATTCACGACTCCTTCGGTACCATTCCGGCTGACGCT
GCGAACCTGTTCAAAGCAGTGCGCGAAACTATGGTTGACACATATGAGTCTTGTGATGTACTGGCTGATT
TCTACGACCAGTTCGCTGACCAGTTGCACGAGTCTCAATTGGACAAAATGCCAGCACTTCCGGCTAAAGG
TAACTTGAACCTCCGTGACATCTTAGAGTCCGACTTCGCGTTCGCCTAATGGCACTCCTCAGCAAATATA
ATGACCCTCTTGATAACCCAAGAGGGCATTTTTTAATGCCCATGGCGTTTATTTGCCGACTACCTTGGTG
ATCTCGCCTTTCACGTAGTGGACAAATTCTTCCAACTGATCTGCGCGCGAGGCCAAGCGATCTTCTTCTT
GTCCAAGATAAGCCTGTCTAGCTTCAAGTATGACGGGCTGATACTGGGCCGGCAGGCGCTCCATTGCCCA
GTCGGCAGCGACATCCTTCGGCGCGATTTTGCCGGTTACTGCGCTGTACCAAATGCGGGACAACGTAAGC
ACTACATTTCGCTCATCGCCAGCCCAGTCGGGCGGCGAGTTCCATAGCGTTAAGGTTTCATTTAGCGCCT
CAAATAGATCCTGTTCAGGAACCGGATCAAAGAGTTCCTCCGCCGCTGGACCTACCAAGGCAACGCTATG
TTCTCTTGCTTTTGTCAGCAAGATAGCCAGATCAATGTCGATCGTGGCTGGCTCGAAGATACCTGCAAGA
ATGTCATTGCGCTGCCATTCTCCAAATTGCAGTTCGCGCTTAGCTGGATAACGCCACGGAATGATGTCGT
CGTGCACAACAATGGTGACTTCTACAGCGCGGAGAATCTCGCTCTCTCCAGGGGAAGCCGAAGTTTCCAA
AAGGTCGTTGATCAAAGCTCGCCGCGTTGTTTCATCAAGCCTTACGGTCACCGTAACCAGCAAATCAATA
TCACTGTGTGGCTTCAGGCCGCCATCCACTGCGGAGCCGTACAAATGTACGGCCAGCAACGTCGGTTCGA
GATGGCGCTCGATGACGCCAACTACCTCTGATAGTTGAGTCGATACTTCGGCGATCACCGCTTCCCTCAT
ACTCTTCCTTTTTCAATATTATTGAAGCATTTATCAGGGTTATTGTCTCATGAGCGTATACATATTTGAA
TGTATTTAGAAAAATAGGCCAAATAGGGTTTGAGATCCTTTTTTTCTGCGCGTAATCTGCTGCTTGCAAA
CAAAAAAACCACCGCTACCAGCGGTGGTTTGTTTGCCGGATCAAGAGCTACCACCTCTTTTTCCGAAGGT
AACTGGCTTCAGCAGAGCGCAGATACCAAATACTGTCCTTCTAGTGTAGCCGTAGTTAGGCCACCACTTC
AAGAACTC
